Addgene plasmid #216969: pET26b(modified)-L-Lg
Purpose: Expression of GvpL-Linker-Large BiT
Depositing lab: George Lu. Depositing organization: Rice University. Publication: Elucidating the assembly of gas vesicles by systematic protein-protein interaction analysis. Iburg M, Anderson AP, Wong VT, Anton ED, He A, Lu GJ. EMBO J. 2024 Oct;43(19):4156-4172. doi: 10.1038/s44318-024-00178-2. Epub 2024 Sep 3. PubMed 39227754.
Backbone
  Vector backbone: pET26b
  Vector type: Bacterial Expression
Growth in bacteria
  Bacterial resistance: Spectinomycin, 50 μg/mL
  Growth temperature: 30°C
  Growth strain: DH5alpha
  Copy number: Low Copy
Gene/Insert
  Gene/Insert name: GvpL-Linker-Large BiT
  Species: Synthetic; Priestia megaterium
  Tag / fusion protein: Split Nanoluciferase LargeBiT-FLAG (C terminal on insert)
  Cloning method: Gibson Cloning
Terms and licenses: Academic/Nonprofit Terms; Industry Terms: Not Available to Industry
Depositor comments: Please visit https://www.biorxiv.org/content/10.1101/2023.07.23.550228v1 for bioRxiv preprint.
How to cite: pET26b(modified)-L-Lg was a gift from George Lu (Addgene plasmid # 216969 ; http://n2t.net/addgene:216969 ; RRID:Addgene_216969)
