[The description below was written by a language model from this plasmid's Addgene catalogue record and pLannotate feature annotations shown in this document.]
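Description:
pET26b(modified)-L-Lg is a bacterial expression plasmid of about 6.8 kb, built on a modified pET26b backbone, that produces the gas vesicle protein GvpL from Priestia megaterium joined through a synthetic linker to the Large BiT fragment of split NanoLuc luciferase, with a C-terminal FLAG tag. The fusion sits in a standard pET expression cassette: a T7 promoter followed by a lac operator and the T7 gene 10 ribosome binding site upstream, and a T7 terminator downstream. A plasmid-borne lacI gene with its own promoter supplies the repressor, so expression requires a host providing T7 RNA polymerase and is induced by IPTG. The annotation detects the Large BiT portion as a partial NanoLuc coding sequence. GvpL itself is not annotated but presumably occupies the unannotated stretch between the ribosome binding site and that fragment. The short hits to a rice ADH 5'-UTR inside this region and to a SET1 tag near the terminator are probably incidental matches.

The "modified" backbone differs from ordinary pET26b in its selection and replication functions. The feature table shows an aadA (SmR) gene conferring spectinomycin/streptomycin resistance, matching the catalogue's spectinomycin selection, and CloDF13 origin fragments alongside a small RSF origin fragment, the pBR322 bom site and rop. The record lists the plasmid as low copy. An f1 origin and remnants of a tetracycline resistance gene are also present. The CloDF13 origin is compatible with other common origins, which would allow co-maintenance with a second plasmid carrying a partner fused to the complementary small luciferase fragment. This fits the deposit's stated context of systematic protein-protein interaction analysis of gas vesicle assembly by split-luciferase complementation.
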