Features (pLannotate 1.2.2; 21 found; start..end, strand, type, name):
     13..441     +  rep_origin     f1 ori (sequence partly withheld): f1 bacteriophage origin of replication; arrow indicates direction of (+) strand synthesis
    494..551     +  promoter       AmpR promoter (fragment): bla
    560..1351    -  CDS            SmR: aminoglycoside adenylyltransferase (Murphy, 1985); aadA; confers resistance to spectinomycin and streptomycin
   1473..1570    +  rep_origin     CloDF13 ori (fragment): Plasmids containing the CloDF13 (CDF) origin of replication can be propagated in E. coli cells that contain additional plasmids with compatible origins.
   1595..2276    +  rep_origin     CloDF13 ori (fragment): Plasmids containing the CloDF13 (CDF) origin of replication can be propagated in E. coli cells that contain additional plasmids with compatible origins.
   2324..2457    +  rep_origin     RSF ori (fragment): Plasmids containing the RSF 1030 origin of replication can be propagated in E. coli cells that contain additional plasmids with compatible origins.
   2462..2601    -  misc_feature   bom: basis of mobility region from pBR322
   2703..2894    -  CDS            rop: Rop protein, which maintains plasmids at low copy number; rop
   2911..3291    +  CDS            YPB1_ECOLX: Protein predicted: Swiss-Prot protein existence level 4. From Escherichia coli.
   3363..3654    -  CDS            TcR (fragment): tetracycline efflux protein; tet; confers resistance to tetracycline
   3669..3690    -  protein_bind   CAP binding site: CAP binding activates transcription in the presence of cAMP. E. coli catabolite activator protein
   3703..4785    -  CDS            lacI: lac repressor; lacI; The lac repressor binds to the lac operator to inhibit transcription in E. coli. This inhibition can be relieved by adding lactose or isopropyl-β-D-thiogalactopyranoside (IPTG).
   4786..4863    -  promoter       lacI promoter: lacI
   4871..5150    -  CDS            TcR (fragment): tetracycline efflux protein; tet; confers resistance to tetracycline
   5172..5190    +  promoter       T7 promoter: promoter for bacteriophage T7 RNA polymerase
   5191..5215    +  protein_bind   lac operator: The lac repressor binds to the lac operator to inhibit transcription in E. coli. This inhibition can be relieved by adding lactose or isopropyl-β-D-thiogalactopyranoside (IPTG). lac repressor encoded by lacI
   5230..5252    +  RBS            RBS: efficient ribosome binding site from bacteriophage T7 gene 10 (Olins and Rangwala, 1989)
   5430..5446    +  5'UTR          OsADH 5'-UTR (fragment): translational enhancer from the 5'-UTR of the Oryza sativa alcohol dehydrogenase gene (Sugio et al., 2008)
   6121..6592    +  CDS            Nluc (fragment): NanoLuc® luciferase human codon-optimized
   6657..6706    +  CDS            SET1 (fragment): solubility-enhancement tag derived from T7 phage gene 10B
   6714..6761    +  terminator     T7 terminator: transcription terminator for bacteriophage T7 RNA polymerase
>Addgene plasmid #216969 | pET26b(modified)-L-Lg | addgene full sequence | sequence record 445068 | Addgene NGS Result
TTGGCGAATGGG
[124 nt withheld, positions 13-136]
C
[91 nt withheld, positions 138-228]
A
[49 nt withheld, positions 230-278]
CCTTTGACGTTGGAGTCCACGTTCTTT
[37 nt withheld, positions 306-342]
ACCCTATCTCGGTCTATTCTTTTGATTTATAAGGGATTTTGCCGATTTCGGCCTATTGGTTAAAAAATGA
GCTGATTTAACAAAAATTTAACGCGAATTTTAACAAAATATTAACGCTTACAATTTAGGTGGCACTTTTC
GGGGAAATGTGCGCGGAACCCCTATTTGTTTATTTTTCTAAATACATTCAAATATGTATCCGCTCATGAA
TTAATTCTTATTTGCCGACTACCTTGGTGATCTCGCCTTTCACGTAGTGGACAAATTCTTCCAACTGATC
TGCGCGCGAGGCCAAGCGATCTTCTTCTTGTCCAAGATAAGCCTGTCTAGCTTCAAGTATGACGGGCTGA
TACTGGGCCGGCAGGCGCTCCATTGCCCAGTCGGCAGCGACATCCTTCGGCGCGATTTTGCCGGTTACTG
CGCTGTACCAAATGCGGGACAACGTAAGCACTACATTTCGCTCATCGCCAGCCCAGTCGGGCGGCGAGTT
CCATAGCGTTAAGGTTTCATTTAGCGCCTCAAATAGATCCTGTTCAGGAACCGGATCAAAGAGTTCCTCC
GCCGCTGGACCTACCAAGGCAACGCTATGTTCTCTTGCTTTTGTCAGCAAGATAGCCAGATCAATGTCGA
TCGTGGCTGGCTCGAAGATACCTGCAAGAATGTCATTGCGCTGCCATTCTCCAAATTGCAGTTCGCGCTT
AGCTGGATAACGCCACGGAATGATGTCGTCGTGCACAACAATGGTGACTTCTACAGCGCGGAGAATCTCG
CTCTCTCCAGGGGAAGCCGAAGTTTCCAAAAGGTCGTTGATCAAAGCTCGCCGCGTTGTTTCATCAAGCC
TTACGGTCACCGTAACCAGCAAATCAATATCACTGTGTGGCTTCAGGCCGCCATCCACTGCGGAGCCGTA
CAAATGTACGGCCAGCAACGTCGGTTCGAGATGGCGCTCGATGACGCCAACTACCTCTGATAGTTGAGTC
GATACTTCGGCGATCACCGCTTCCCTCATAACACCCCTTGTATTACTGTTTATGTAAGCAGACAGTTTTA
TTGTTCATGACCAAAATCCCTTAACGTGAGTTTTCGTTCCACTGAGCGTCAGACCCCGTAGAAAAGATCA
AAGGATCTTCGATCAAAGGATCTTCTTGAGATCCTTTTTTTCTGCGCGTAATCTTTTGCCCTGTAAACGA
AAAAACCACCTGGGGAGGTGGTTTGATCGAAGGTTAAGCAGTTCCCCAACTGACTTAACCTTCGAAAAAA
CCACCTGGGGAGGTGGTTTGATCGAAGGTTAAGTCAGTTGGGGAACTGCTTAACCGTGGTAACTGGCTTT
CGCAGAGCACAGCAACCAAATCTGTCCTTCCAGTGTAGCCGGACTTTGGCGCACACTTCAAGAGCAACCG
CGTGTTTAGCTAAACAAATCCTCTGCGAACTCCCAGTTACCAATGGCTGCTGCCAGTGGCGTTTTACCGT
GCTTTTCCGGGTTGGACTCAAGTGAACAGTTACCGGATAAGGCGCAGCAGTCGGGCTGAACGGGGAGTTC
TTGCTTACAGCCCAGCTTGGAGCGAACGACCTACACCGAGCCGAGATACCAGTGTGTGAGCTATGAGAAA
GCGCCACACTTCCCGTAAGGGAGAAAGGCGGAACAGGTATCCGGTAAACGGCAGGGTCGGAACAGGAGAG
CGCAAGAGGGAGCGACCCGCCGGAAACGGTGGGGATCTTTAAGTCCTGTCGGGTTTCGCCCGTACTGTCA
GATTCATGGTTGAGCCTCACGGCTCCCACAGATGCACCGGAAAAGCGTCTGTTTATGTGAACTCTGGCAG
GAGGGCGGAGCCTATGGAAAAACGCCACCGGCGCGGCCCTGCTGTTTTGCCTCACATGTTAGTCCCCTGC
TTATCCACGGAATCTGTGGGTAACTTTGTATGTGTCCGCAGCGCAACGCCAGCAACGCGGCCTTTTTACG
GTTCCTGGCCTTTTGCTGGCCTTTTGCTCACATGTTCTTTCCTGCGTTATCCCCTGATTCTGTGGATAAC
CGTATTACCGCCTTTGAGTGAGCTGATACCGCTCGCCGCAGCCGAACGACCGAGCGCAGCGAGTCAGTGA
GCGAGGAAGCGGAAGAGCGCCTGATGCGGTATTTTCTCCTTACGCATCTGTGCGGTATTTCACACCGCAA
TGGTGCACTCTCAGTACAATCTGCTCTGATGCCGCATAGTTAAGCCAGTATACACTCCGCTATCGCTACG
TGACTGGGTCATGGCTGCGCCCCGACACCCGCCAACACCCGCTGACGCGCCCTGACGGGCTTGTCTGCTC
CCGGCATCCGCTTACAGACAAGCTGTGACCGTCTCCGGGAGCTGCATGTGTCAGAGGTTTTCACCGTCAT
CACCGAAACGCGCGAGGCAGCTGCGGTAAAGCTCATCAGCGTGGTCGTGAAGCGATTCACAGATGTCTGC
CTGTTCATCCGCGTCCAGCTCGTTGAGTTTCTCCAGAAGCGTTAATGTCTGGCTTCTGATAAAGCGGGCC
ATGTTAAGGGCGGTTTTTTCCTGTTTGGTCACTGATGCCTCCGTGTAAGGGGGATTTCTGTTCATGGGGG
TAATGATACCGATGAAACGAGAGAGGATGCTCACGATACGGGTTACTGATGATGAACATGCCCGGTTACT
GGAACGTTGTGAGGGTAAACAACTGGCGGTATGGATGCGGCGGGACCAGAGAAAAATCACTCAGGGTCAA
TGCCAGCGCTTCGTTAATACAGATGTAGGTGTTCCACAGGGTAGCCAGCAGCATCCTGCGATGCAGATCC
GGAACATAATGGTGCAGGGCGCTGACTTCCGCGTTTCCAGACTTTACGAAACACGGAAACCGAAGACCAT
TCATGTTGTTGCTCAGGTCGCAGACGTTTTGCAGCAGCAGTCGCTTCACGTTCGCTCGCGTATCGGTGAT
TCATTCTGCTAACCAGTAAGGCAACCCCGCCAGCCTAGCCGGGTCCTCAACGACAGGAGCACGATCATGC
GCACCCGTGGGGCCGCCATGCCGGCGATAATGGCCTGCTTCTCGCCGAAACGTTTGGTGGCGGGACCAGT
GACGAAGGCTTGAGCGAGGGCGTGCAAGATTCCGAATACCGCAAGCGACAGGCCGATCATCGTCGCGCTC
CAGCGAAAGCGGTCCTCGCCGAAAATGACCCAGAGCGCTGCCGGCACCTGTCCTACGAGTTGCATGATAA
AGAAGACAGTCATAAGTGCGGCGACGATAGTCATGCCCCGCGCCCACCGGAAGGAGCTGACTGGGTTGAA
GGCTCTCAAGGGCATCGGTCGAGATCCCGGTGCCTAATGAGTGAGCTAACTTACATTAATTGCGTTGCGC
TCACTGCCCGCTTTCCAGTCGGGAAACCTGTCGTGCCAGCTGCATTAATGAATCGGCCAACGCGCGGGGA
GAGGCGGTTTGCGTATTGGGCGCCAGGGTGGTTTTTCTTTTCACCAGTGAGACGGGCAACAGCTGATTGC
CCTTCACCGCCTGGCCCTGAGAGAGTTGCAGCAAGCGGTCCACGCTGGTTTGCCCCAGCAGGCGAAAATC
CTGTTTGATGGTGGTTAACGGCGGGATATAACATGAGCTGTCTTCGGTATCGTCGTATCCCACTACCGAG
ATATCCGCACCAACGCGCAGCCCGGACTCGGTAATGGCGCGCATTGCGCCCAGCGCCATCTGATCGTTGG
CAACCAGCATCGCAGTGGGAACGATGCCCTCATTCAGCATTTGCATGGTTTGTTGAAAACCGGACATGGC
ACTCCAGTCGCCTTCCCGTTCCGCTATCGGCTGAATTTGATTGCGAGTGAGATATTTATGCCAGCCAGCC
AGACGCAGACGCGCCGAGACAGAACTTAATGGGCCCGCTAACAGCGCGATTTGCTGGTGACCCAATGCGA
CCAGATGCTCCACGCCCAGTCGCGTACCGTCTTCATGGGAGAAAATAATACTGTTGATGGGTGTCTGGTC
AGAGACATCAAGAAATAACGCCGGAACATTAGTGCAGGCAGCTTCCACAGCAATGGCATCCTGGTCATCC
AGCGGATAGTTAATGATCAGCCCACTGACGCGTTGCGCGAGAAGATTGTGCACCGCCGCTTTACAGGCTT
CGACGCCGCTTCGTTCTACCATCGACACCACCACGCTGGCACCCAGTTGATCGGCGCGAGATTTAATCGC
CGCGACAATTTGCGACGGCGCGTGCAGGGCCAGACTGGAGGTGGCAACGCCAATCAGCAACGACTGTTTG
CCCGCCAGTTGTTGTGCCACGCGGTTGGGAATGTAATTCAGCTCCGCCATCGCCGCTTCCACTTTTTCCC
GCGTTTTCGCAGAAACGTGGCTGGCCTGGTTCACCACGCGGGAAACGGTCTGATAAGAGACACCGGCATA
CTCTGCGACATCGTATAACGTTACTGGTTTCACATTCACCACCCTGAATTGACTCTCTTCCGGGCGCTAT
CATGCCATACCGCGAAAGGTTTTGCGCCATTCGATGGTGTCCGGGATCTCGACGCTCTCCCTTATGCGAC
TCCTGCATTAGGAAGCAGCCCAGTAGTAGGTTGAGGCCGTTGAGCACCGCCGCCGCAAGGAATGGTGCAT
GCAAGGAGATGGCGCCCAACAGTCCCCCGGCCACGGGGCCTGCCACCATACCCACGCCGAAACAAGCGCT
CATGAGCCCGAAGTGGCGAGCCCGATCTTCCCCATCGGTGATGTCGGCGATATAGGCGCCAGCAACCGCA
CCTGTGGCGCCGGTGATGCCGGCCACGATGCGTCCGGCGTAGAGGATCGAGATCTCGATCCCGCGAAATT
AATACGACTCACTATAGGGGAATTGTGAGCGGATAACAATTCCCCTCTAGAAATAATTTTGTTTAACTTT
AAGAAGGAGATATACATATGGGAGAATTACTGTATTTATACGGTTTAATTCCAACAAAAGAAGCAGCAGC
CATAGAGCCGTTTCCATCTTATAAGGGGTTTGACGGAGAACATTCACTGTACCCAATTGCGTTTGATCAG
GTGACGGCTGTAGTTTCTAAGCTGGATGCTGACACCTATTCAGAAAAAGTGATTCAAGAAAAAATGGAGC
AGGATATGAGCTGGCTGCAGGAAAAAGCATTTCATCATCACGAAACGGTAGCCGCTTTGTACGAAGAATT
TACGATCATTCCATTAAAATTTTGCACCATTTATAAAGGTGAAGAAAGTCTGCAGGCAGCTATTGAGATT
AACAAAGAAAAGATAGAGAATTCACTGACGCTGCTTCAAGGAAATGAAGAGTGGAATGTGAAAATTTACT
GTGATGATACAGAGCTTAAAAAAGGAATCAGCGAAACGAATGAAAGCGTGAAAGCGAAAAAACAAGAAAT
TAGTCACTTATCACCAGGAAGACAGTTTTTTGAAAAGAAAAAAATAGATCAGCTGATTGAAAAAGAATTA
GAGCTTCACAAAAACAAAGTGTGTGAAGAGATACATGACAAGCTAAAAGAATTATCGCTTTATGACTCTG
TTAAAAAGAATTGGAGCAAAGACGTAACTGGCGCAGCTGAACAGATGGCGTGGAACAGCGTGTTTCTTCT
CCCGTCTCTGCAGATTACTAAGTTCGTAAACGAAATAGAAGAGCTTCAGCAAAGGCTTGAAAATAAAGGC
TGGAAGTTTGAAGTGACGGGACCATGGCCGCCCTATCATTTCTCGAGCTTTGCGGTTTCTCAAGGCAGTT
CAGGTGGTGGCGGGAGCGGAGGTGGAGGCTCGAGCGGTGTCTTCACACTCGAAGATTTCGTTGGGGACTG
GGAACAGACAGCCGCCTACAACCTGGACCAAGTCCTTGAACAGGGAGGTGTGTCCAGTTTGCTGCAGAAT
CTCGCCGTGTCCGTAACTCCGATCCAAAGGATTGTCCGGAGCGGTGAAAATGCCCTGAAGATCGACATCC
ATGTCATCATCCCGTATGAAGGTCTGAGCGCCGACCAAATGGCCCAGATCGAAGAGGTGTTTAAGGTGGT
GTACCCTGTGGATGATCATCACTTTAAGGTGATCCTGCCCTATGGCACACTGGTAATCGACGGGGTTACG
CCGAACATGCTGAACTATTTCGGACGGCCGTATGAAGGCATCGCCGTGTTCGACGGCAAAAAGATCACTG
TAACAGGGACCCTGTGGAACGGCAACAAAATTATCGACGAGCGCCTGATCACCCCCGACGGCTCCATGCT
GTTCCGAGTAACCATCAACGATTATAAAGATGATGATGATAAAAGCTGAGGCTGTTTTGGCGGATGAGAG
AAGATTGAGATCCGGCTGCTAACAAAGCCCGAAAGGAAGCTGAGTTGGCTGCTGCCACCGCTGAGCAATA
ACTAGCATAACCCCTTGGGGCCTCTAAACGGGTCTTGAGGGGTTTTTTGCTGAAAGGAGGAACTATATCC
GGA
